>Addgene plasmid #238968 | pAAV_hSyn1_HyPer7_mito | addgene full sequence | sequence record 483492 | Addgene NGS Result
CCTGCAGGCAGCTGCGCGCTCGCTCGCTCACTGAGGCCGCCCGGGCGTCGGGCGACCTTTGGTCGCCCGG
CCTCAGTGAGCGAGCGAGCGCGCAGAGAGGGAGTGGCCAACTCCATCACTAGGGGTTCCTGCGGCCGCAC
GCGTCGTTACATAACTTACGGTAAATGGCCCGCCTGGCTGACCGCCCAACGACCCCCGCCCATTGACGTC
AATAATGACGTATGTTCCCATAGTAACGCCAATAGGGACTTTCCATTGACGTCAATGGGTGGAGTATTTA
CGGTAAACTGCCCACTTGGCAGTACATCAAGTGTATCATATGCCAAGTACGCCCCCTATTGACGTCAATG
ACGGTAAATGGCCCGCCTGGCATTATGCCCAGTACATGACCTTATGGGACTTTCCTACTTGGCAGTACAT
CTACGTATTAGTCATCGCTATTACCATGGCTCGAGAGTGCAAGTGGGTTTTAGGACCAGGATGAGGCGGG
GTGGGGGTGCCTACCTGACGACCGACCCCGACCCACTGGACAAGCACCCAACCCCCATTCCCCAAATTGC
GCATCCCCTATCAGAGAGGGGGAGGGGAAACAGGATGCGGCGAGGCGCGTGCGCACTGCCAGCTTCAGCA
CCGCGGACAGTGCCTTCGCCCCCGCCTGGCGGCGCGCGCCACCGCCGCCTCAGCACTGAAGGCGCGCTGA
CGTCACTCGCCGGTCCCCCGCAAACTCCCCTTCCCGGCCACCTTGGTCGCGTCCGCGCCGCCGCCGGCCC
AGCCGGACCGCACCACGCGAGGCGCGAGATAGGGGGGCACGGGCGCGACCATCTGCGCTGCGGCGCCGGC
GACTCAGCGCTGCCTCAGTCTGCGGTGGGCAGCGGAGGAGTCGTGTCGTGCCTGAGAGCGCAGGAATTCG
CCACCATGTCCGTCCTGACGCCGCTGCTGCTGCGGGGCTTGACAGGCTCGGCCCGGCGGCTCCCAGTGCC
GCGCGCCAAGATCCATTCGTTGGGGGATCTGTCCGTCCTGACGCCGCTGCTGCTGCGGGGCTTGACAGGC
TCGGCCCGGCGGCTCCCAGTGCCGCGCGCCAAGATCCATTCGTTGGGGGATACCGGTCACCTGGCTAATG
AGGAGCAAAACGAATTGGAAGGTGCTTTTAAGCTGGGCTTGATCTTTACCGTCGCCCCGTACTTGCTGCC
TAAGTTGATCGTCAGCCTGCGCCGCACCGCCCCGAAGATGCCTTTGATGTTGGAGGAGAATTACACCCAC
ACCCTTACCGAGTCACTGAAACGCGGCGACGTTGACGCCATCATTGTGGCAGAGCCGTTTCAAGAGCCGG
GTATTGTGACTGAACCTTTGTATGACGAGCCGTTTTTCGTTATCGTTCCGAAGGGCCATAGCTTCGAGGA
GTTGGATGCCGTTAGCCCTCGCATGTTGGGCGAAGAACAAGTTCTGCTTCTGACCGAGGGCAACTGTATG
CGTGACCAGGTGCTTAGCTCCGCCGGCTTCAACAGCAACAACGTCTATATCATGGCCGACAAGCAGAAGA
ACGGCATCAAGGCCAACTTCAAGATCCGCCACAACGTCGAGGACGGCAGCGTGCAGCTCGCCGACCACTA
CCAGCAGAACACCCCCATCGGCGACGGCCCCGTGCTGCTGCCCGACAACCACTACCTGAGCTTCCAGTCC
GTCCTGAGCAAAGACCCCAACGAGAAGCGCGATCACATGGTCCTGCTGGAGTTCGTGACCGCCGCCGGGA
TCACTCTCGGCATGGACGAGCTGTACAACGTGGATGGCGGTAGCGGTGGCACCGGCAGCAAGGGCGAGGA
GCTGTTCACCGGGGTGGTGCCCATCCTGGTCGAGCTGGACGGCGACGTAAACGGCCACAAGTTCAGCGTG
TCCGGCGAGGGCGAGGGCGATGCCACCTACGGCAAGCTGACCCTGAAGCTGATCTGCACCACCGGCAAGC
TGCCCGTGCCCTGGCCCACCCTCGTGACCACCCTCAGCTACGGCCTGAAGTGCTTCGCCCGCTACCCCGA
CCACATGAAGCAGCACGACTTCTTCAAGTCCGCCATGCCCGAAGGCTACGTCCAGGAGCGCACCATCTTC
TTCAAGGACGACGGCAACTACAAGACCCGCGCCGAGGTGAAGTTCGAGGGCGACACCCTGGTGAACCGCA
TCGAGCTGAAGGGCATCGGCTTCAAGGAGGACGGCAACATCCTGGGGCACAAGCTGGAGTACAACGGCCC
CAGTTGCAGCGAGCTTGCCGCCAAACAGCGCATTCAGGGTCTCACCAACACCCTTCAAGGCTCAAGCATC
AATACCATCCGCCACATGGTTGCCAGTGGCTTGGCAATCAGCGTCTTGCCTGCCACTGCCCTTACCGAAA
ACGACCACATGCTGTTTAGCATTATCCCGTTTGAAGGCACCCCGCCTAGCCGCCGCGTTGTCCTGGCCTA
TCGCCGCAACTTTGTCCGCCCTAAGGCCCTTTCAGCCATGAAAGCCGCAATTATGCAAAGCCAACTGCAT
GGTGTTAGCTTCATCTGCGATTGAAAGCTTGCCTCGAGCAGCGCTGCTCGAGAGATCTACGGGTGGCATC
CCTGTGACCCCTCCCCAGTGCCTCTCCTGGCCCTGGAAGTTGCCACTCCAGTGCCCACCAGCCTTGTCCT
AATAAAATTAAGTTGCATCATTTTGTCTGACTAGGTGTCCTTCTATAATATTATGGGGTGGAGGGGGGTG
GTATGGAGCAAGGGGCAAGTTGGGAAGACAACCTGTAGGGCCTGCGGGGTCTATTGGGAACCAAGCTGGA
GTGCAGTGGCACAATCTTGGCTCACTGCAATCTCCGCCTCCTGGGTTCAAGCGATTCTCCTGCCTCAGCC
TCCCGAGTTGTTGGGATTCCAGGCATGCATGACCAGGCTCAGCTAATTTTTGTTTTTTTGGTAGAGACGG
GGTTTCACCATATTGGCCAGGCTGGTCTCCAACTCCTAATCTCAGGTGATCTACCCACCTTGGCCTCCCA
AATTGCTGGGATTACAGGCGTGAACCACTGCTCCCTTCCCTGTCCTTCTGATTTTGTAGGTAACCACGTG
CGGACCGAGCGGCCGCAGGAACCCCTAGTGATGGAGTTGGCCACTCCCTCTCTGCGCGCTCGCTCGCTCA
CTGAGGCCGGGCGACCAAAGGTCGCCCGACGCCCGGGCTTTGCCCGGGCGGCCTCAGTGAGCGAGCGAGC
GCGCAGCTGCCTGCAGGGGCGCCTGATGCGGTATTTTCTCCTTACGCATCTGTGCGGTATTTCACACCGC
ATA
[95 nt withheld, positions 3294-3388]
T
[46 nt withheld, positions 3390-3435]
C
[141 nt withheld, positions 3437-3577]
CCTTTGACGTTGGAGTCCACGTTCTTT
[37 nt withheld, positions 3605-3641]
ACTCTATCTCGGGCTATTCTTTTGATTTATAAGGGATTTTGCCGATTTCGGTCTATTGGTTAAAAAATGA
GCTGATTTAACAAAAATTTAACGCGAATTTTAACAAAATATTAACGTTTACAATTTTATGGTGCACTCTC
AGTACAATCTGCTCTGATGCCGCATAGTTAAGCCAGCCCCGACACCCGCCAACACCCGCTGACGCGCCCT
GACGGGCTTGTCTGCTCCCGGCATCCGCTTACAGACAAGCTGTGACCGTCTCCGGGAGCTGCATGTGTCA
GAGGTTTTCACCGTCATCACCGAAACGCGCGAGACGAAAGGGCCTCGTGATACGCCTATTTTTATAGGTT
AATGTCATGATAATAATGGTTTCTTAGACGTCAGGTGGCACTTTTCGGGGAAATGTGCGCGGAACCCCTA
TTTGTTTATTTTTCTAAATACATTCAAATATGTATCCGCTCATGAGACAATAACCCTGATAAATGCTTCA
ATAATATTGAAAAAGGAAGAGTATGAGTATTCAACATTTCCGTGTCGCCCTTATTCCCTTTTTTGCGGCA
TTTTGCCTTCCTGTTTTTGCTCACCCAGAAACGCTGGTGAAAGTAAAAGATGCTGAAGATCAGTTGGGTG
CACGAGTGGGTTACATCGAACTGGATCTCAACAGCGGTAAGATCCTTGAGAGTTTTCGCCCCGAAGAACG
TTTTCCAATGATGAGCACTTTTAAAGTTCTGCTATGTGGCGCGGTATTATCCCGTATTGACGCCGGGCAA
GAGCAACTCGGTCGCCGCATACACTATTCTCAGAATGACTTGGTTGAGTACTCACCAGTCACAGAAAAGC
ATCTTACGGATGGCATGACAGTAAGAGAATTATGCAGTGCTGCCATAACCATGAGTGATAACACTGCGGC
CAACTTACTTCTGACAACGATCGGAGGACCGAAGGAGCTAACCGCTTTTTTGCACAACATGGGGGATCAT
GTAACTCGCCTTGATCGTTGGGAACCGGAGCTGAATGAAGCCATACCAAACGACGAGCGTGACACCACGA
TGCCTGTAGCAATGGCAACAACGTTGCGCAAACTATTAACTGGCGAACTACTTACTCTAGCTTCCCGGCA
ACAATTAATAGACTGGATGGAGGCGGATAAAGTTGCAGGACCACTTCTGCGCTCGGCCCTTCCGGCTGGC
TGGTTTATTGCTGATAAATCTGGAGCCGGTGAGCGTGGGTCTCGCGGTATCATTGCAGCACTGGGGCCAG
ATGGTAAGCCCTCCCGTATCGTAGTTATCTACACGACGGGGAGTCAGGCAACTATGGATGAACGAAATAG
ACAGATCGCTGAGATAGGTGCCTCACTGATTAAGCATTGGTAACTGTCAGACCAAGTTTACTCATATATA
CTTTAGATTGATTTAAAACTTCATTTTTAATTTAAAAGGATCTAGGTGAAGATCCTTTTTGATAATCTCA
TGACCAAAATCCCTTAACGTGAGTTTTCGTTCCACTGAGCGTCAGACCCCGTAGAAAAGATCAAAGGATC
TTCTTGAGATCCTTTTTTTCTGCGCGTAATCTGCTGCTTGCAAACAAAAAAACCACCGCTACCAGCGGTG
GTTTGTTTGCCGGATCAAGAGCTACCAACTCTTTTTCCGAAGGTAACTGGCTTCAGCAGAGCGCAGATAC
CAAATACTGTTCTTCTAGTGTAGCCGTAGTTAGGCCACCACTTCAAGAACTCTGTAGCACCGCCTACATA
CCTCGCTCTGCTAATCCTGTTACCAGTGGCTGCTGCCAGTGGCGATAAGTCGTGTCTTACCGGGTTGGAC
TCAAGACGATAGTTACCGGATAAGGCGCAGCGGTCGGGCTGAACGGGGGGTTCGTGCACACAGCCCAGCT
TGGAGCGAACGACCTACACCGAACTGAGATACCTACAGCGTGAGCTATGAGAAAGCGCCACGCTTCCCGA
AGGGAGAAAGGCGGACAGGTATCCGGTAAGCGGCAGGGTCGGAACAGGAGAGCGCACGAGGGAGCTTCCA
GGGGGAAACGCCTGGTATCTTTATAGTCCTGTCGGGTTTCGCCACCTCTGACTTGAGCGTCGATTTTTGT
GATGCTCGTCAGGGGGGCGGAGCCTATGGAAAAACGCCAGCAACGCGGCCTTTTTACGGTTCCTGGCCTT
TTGCTGGCCTTTTGCTCACATGT
Features (pLannotate 1.2.2; 16 found; start..end, strand, type, name):
     12..39      +  repeat_region  AAV2 ITR (fragment): inverted terminal repeat of adeno-associated virus serotype 2 inverted
     68..95      +  repeat_region  AAV2 ITR (fragment): inverted terminal repeat of adeno-associated virus serotype 2 inverted
    145..448     +  enhancer       CMV enhancer: human cytomegalovirus immediate early enhancer
    456..903     +  promoter       hSyn promoter: human synapsin I promoter; confers neuron-specific expression (Kügler et al., 2003)
    916..990     +  CDS            COX8 presequence: mitochondrial presequence of human cytochrome c oxidase subunit VIII (Rizutto et al., 1989)
   1010..1083    +  CDS            COX8 presequence (fragment): mitochondrial presequence of human cytochrome c oxidase subunit VIII (Rizutto et al., 1989)
   1510..2235    +  CDS            cEGFP: cEGFP is a basic (constitutively fluorescent) green fluorescent protein published in 2008, derived from Aequorea victoria.
   2581..3057    +  polyA_signal   hGH poly(A) signal: human growth hormone polyadenylation signal
   3097..3237    +  repeat_region  AAV2 ITR: inverted terminal repeat of adeno-associated virus serotype 2 inverted
   3242..3293    -  misc_feature   bom (fragment): basis of mobility region from pBR322
   3312..3767    +  rep_origin     f1 ori (sequence partly withheld): f1 bacteriophage origin of replication; arrow indicates direction of (+) strand synthesis
   3768..3817    -  misc_feature   bom (fragment): basis of mobility region from pBR322
   3919..3954    -  CDS            rop (fragment): Rop protein, which maintains plasmids at low copy number; rop
   4049..4153    +  promoter       AmpR promoter: bla
   4154..5014    +  CDS            AmpR: β-lactamase; bla; confers resistance to ampicillin, carbenicillin, and related antibiotics
   5185..5773    +  rep_origin     ori: high-copy-number ColE1/pMB1/pBR322/pUC origin of replication
