[The description below was written by a language model from this plasmid's Addgene catalogue record and pLannotate feature annotations shown in this document.]
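Description:
pAAV_hSyn1_HyPer7_mito is an adeno-associated virus transfer plasmid (backbone recorded as pAAV9; vector type mammalian expression/AAV) for expressing the genetically encoded hydrogen peroxide sensor HyPer7 in the mitochondrial matrix of mammalian neurons. The sequenced record is 5,834 nt. In bacteria it is maintained through a high-copy ColE1/pUC-type origin and selected with ampicillin via the β-lactamase gene. The backbone also carries an f1 phage origin and small remnants of pBR322 bom and rop sequences. A recombination-deficient growth strain is listed, consistent with the instability typical of ITR-containing plasmids.

The expression cassette lies between AAV2 inverted terminal repeats, which are the cis elements needed for replication and packaging of the genome into AAV particles. The annotation detects the right-hand ITR in full, but only two short fragments of the left one, so the left repeat may be incompletely read or partly truncated in this sequence. Transcription is driven by the human synapsin I promoter, which confers neuron-specific expression. The feature table also shows a CMV immediate-early enhancer directly upstream, an element not mentioned in the catalogue fields.

The open reading frame begins with tandem copies of the cytochrome c oxidase subunit VIII presequence, which directs import into the mitochondrial matrix. The catalogue states three copies, while the automated annotation picks up two. This is followed by the synthetic HyPer7 coding sequence, in which the annotated "cEGFP" segment presumably corresponds to the sensor's GFP-derived fluorescent core. A human growth hormone polyadenylation signal terminates the transcript. The associated publication used such constructs for in vivo imaging of oxidative stress during the acute phase of ischemic stroke in a rodent model.
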