Addgene plasmid #238968: pAAV_hSyn1_HyPer7_mito
Purpose: Mammalian neurons HyPer7 expression targeted to the mitochondrial matrix
Depositing lab: Dmitry Bilan. Depositing organization: Shemyakin-Ovchinnikov Institute of Bioorganic Chemistry. Publication: In vivo dynamics of acidosis and oxidative stress in the acute phase of an ischemic stroke in a rodent model. Kelmanson IV, Shokhina AG, Kotova DA, Pochechuev MS, Ivanova AD, Kostyuk AI, Panova AS, Borodinova AA, Solotenkov MA, Stepanov EA, Raevskii RI, Moshchenko AA, Pak VV, Ermakova YG, van Belle GJC, Tarabykin V, Balaban PM, Fedotov IV, Fedotov AB, Conrad M, Bogeski I, Katschinski DM, Doeppner TR, Bahr M, Zheltikov AM, Belousov VV, Bilan DS. Redox Biol. 2021 Nov 3;48:102178. doi: 10.1016/j.redox.2021.102178. PubMed 34773835.
Backbone
  Vector backbone: pAAV9
  Vector type: Mammalian Expression, AAV
Growth in bacteria
  Bacterial resistance: Ampicillin, 100 μg/mL
  Growth temperature: 37°C
  Growth strain: NEB Stable
  Copy number: High Copy
Gene/Insert
  Gene/Insert name: HyPer7
  Species: Synthetic
  Promoter: hSyn1
  Tag / fusion protein: 3x Cytochrome C Oxidase Subunit VIII presequense (N terminal on insert)
  Cloning method: Restriction Enzyme; 5′ cloning site Unknown (unknown if destroyed)
Terms and licenses: Academic/Nonprofit Terms; Industry Terms: Not Available to Industry
Depositor comments: Also named pAAV9_hSyn1_HyPer7_mito Kelmanson et al. 2021.
How to cite: pAAV_hSyn1_HyPer7_mito was a gift from Dmitry Bilan (Addgene plasmid # 238968 ; http://n2t.net/addgene:238968 ; RRID:Addgene_238968)
